Addgene plasmid #213373: RXFP1-DuET
Purpose: The DuET construct encodes the named human GPCR engineered with a cleaved hemagglutinin signal peptide, a 5' FLAG and a 3' 1D4 epitope tag optimized for expression in mammalian cells and proteomics studies.
Depositing lab: Thomas Sakmar. Depositing organization: Rockefeller University. Publication: Multiplexed selectivity screening of anti-GPCR antibodies. Dahl L, Kotliar IB, Bendes A, Dodig-Crnkovic T, Fromm S, Elofsson A, Uhlen M, Sakmar TP, Schwenk JM. Sci Adv. 2023 May 3;9(18):eadf9297. doi: 10.1126/sciadv.adf9297. Epub 2023 May 3. PubMed 37134173.
Backbone
  Vector backbone: pcDNA 3.1 (+)
  Vector type: Mammalian Expression
Growth in bacteria
  Bacterial resistance: Ampicillin, 100 μg/mL
  Growth temperature: 37°C
  Growth strain: DH5alpha
  Copy number: High Copy
Gene/Insert
  Gene/Insert name: RXFP1 (alt names: Relaxin/insulin like family peptide receptor 1; LGR7, RXFPR1)
  Species: H. sapiens (human)
  Entrez Gene: RXFP1 (a.k.a. LGR7, RXFPR1)
  Promoter: CMV, T7
  Tag / fusion protein: FLAG (N terminal on insert); 1D4 (C terminal on insert)
  Cloning method: Gibson Cloning
Terms and licenses: Academic/Nonprofit Terms; Industry Terms: Not Available to Industry
Depositor comments: Class: A, Family: Relaxin family peptide. Ensembl ID: ENSG00000171509, Uniprot ID: Q9HBX9
How to cite: RXFP1-DuET was a gift from Thomas Sakmar (Addgene plasmid # 213373 ; http://n2t.net/addgene:213373 ; RRID:Addgene_213373)
