[The description below was written by a language model from this plasmid's Addgene catalogue record and pLannotate feature annotations shown in this document.]
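Description:
RXFP1-DuET is a mammalian expression plasmid built on the pcDNA 3.1 (+) backbone that carries the human relaxin/insulin-like family peptide receptor 1 (RXFP1, also known as LGR7), a class A G protein-coupled receptor of the relaxin family peptide group. The sequenced plasmid is 7,811 nt. In bacteria it replicates from a high-copy ColE1/pUC-type origin and is selected with ampicillin through the β-lactamase gene. An f1 origin is also present. For selection in mammalian cells, the backbone supplies a neomycin/kanamycin phosphotransferase gene driven by the SV40 enhancer/early promoter and terminated by an SV40 polyadenylation signal. The short lac promoter/operator, lacI, ble, bom and HIV-1 LTR matches in the automated annotation are small fragments, most likely backbone remnants or chance similarities rather than functional parts.

The receptor cassette is driven by the human cytomegalovirus immediate early enhancer and promoter for strong constitutive expression, and ends at the bovine growth hormone polyadenylation signal. A T7 promoter lies between the CMV promoter and the coding region and could support in vitro transcription. According to the record, the "DuET" design places a cleavable hemagglutinin signal peptide and a FLAG epitope at the N terminus and a 1D4 epitope at the C terminus of the receptor. The feature table detects the FLAG sequence (as a partial 3xFLAG match) just upstream of the RXFP1 coding sequence, but it does not separately annotate the signal peptide or the 1D4 tag. The insert was assembled by Gibson cloning. The dual tags allow receptor capture and detection from either end. The stated purpose is expression in mammalian cells and proteomics studies, and the associated work concerns multiplexed selectivity screening of anti-GPCR antibodies.
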