Features (pLannotate 1.2.2; 21 found; start..end, strand, type, name):
    594..818     +  polyA_signal   bGH poly(A) signal: bovine growth hormone polyadenylation signal
    822..843     +  promoter       SV40 promoter (fragment): SV40 enhancer and early promoter
    864..1292    +  rep_origin     f1 ori (sequence partly withheld): f1 bacteriophage origin of replication; arrow indicates direction of (+) strand synthesis
   1306..1635    +  promoter       SV40 promoter: SV40 enhancer and early promoter
   1702..2493    +  CDS            neo: KKA2_KLEPN - Also known as kan, nptII. Experimental evidence at protein level: Swiss-Prot protein existence level 1. Resistance to kanamycin, neomycin, paromomycin, ribostamycin, butirosin and gentamicin B. From Klebsiella pneumoniae.
   2517..2675    +  CDS            ble (fragment): BLE_KLEPN - Experimental evidence at protein level: Swiss-Prot protein existence level 1. Binding protein with a strong affinity to the bleomycin family of antibiotics. Binds to CL990; an antimitotic-antibiotic compound. From Klebsiella pneumoniae.
   2670..2791    +  polyA_signal   SV40 poly(A) signal: SV40 polyadenylation signal
   2864..2880    -  protein_bind   lac operator: The lac repressor binds to the lac operator to inhibit transcription in E. coli. This inhibition can be relieved by adding lactose or isopropyl-β-D-thiogalactopyranoside (IPTG). lac repressor encoded by lacI
   2888..2918    -  promoter       lac promoter: promoter for the E. coli lac operon
   2933..2954    -  protein_bind   CAP binding site: CAP binding activates transcription in the presence of cAMP. E. coli catabolite activator protein
   2967..3059    -  CDS            lacI (fragment): lac repressor; lacI; The lac repressor binds to the lac operator to inhibit transcription in E. coli. This inhibition can be relieved by adding lactose or isopropyl-β-D-thiogalactopyranoside (IPTG).
   3242..3830    -  rep_origin     ori: high-copy-number ColE1/pMB1/pBR322/pUC origin of replication
   4001..4861    -  CDS            AmpR: β-lactamase; bla; confers resistance to ampicillin, carbenicillin, and related antibiotics
   4862..4966    -  promoter       AmpR promoter: bla
   5025..5077    -  misc_feature   bom (fragment): basis of mobility region from pBR322
   5232..5611    +  enhancer       CMV enhancer: human cytomegalovirus immediate early enhancer
   5612..5815    +  promoter       CMV promoter: human cytomegalovirus (CMV) immediate early promoter
   5811..5844    +  LTR            5' LTR (truncated) (fragment): truncated 5' long terminal repeat (LTR) from HIV-1
   5860..5878    +  promoter       T7 promoter: promoter for bacteriophage T7 RNA polymerase
   5977..5997    +  CDS            3xFLAG (fragment): three tandem FLAG® epitope tags
   6010..469     +  CDS            RXFP1 (across the origin): RXFP1_HUMAN - Also known as LGR7. Experimental evidence at protein level: Swiss-Prot protein existence level 1. Receptor for relaxins. The activity of this receptor is mediated by G proteins leading to stimulation of adenylate cyclase and an increase of cAMP. Binding of the ligand may also activate a tyrosine kinase pathway that inhibits the activity of a phosphodiesterase that degrades cAMP. From Homo sapiens (Human).
>Addgene plasmid #213373 | RXFP1-DuET | addgene full sequence | sequence record 430890 | Addgene NGS Result
AATGTTTTACTCAGTTCACCAGAGCGCTATTACCGCGACCGAGATCCGGAATCAGGTTAAGAAGGAAATG
ATTCTCGCTAAGAGGTTCTTTTTTATAGTGTTTACCGATGCTCTCTGTTGGATCCCTATTTTCGTTGTGA
AGTTTTTGTCTCTGCTGCAGGTGGAGATCCCTGGGACTATCACTAGCTGGGTGGTAATCTTCATCCTCCC
CATAAATAGCGCCCTGAATCCCATCCTGTACACCCTGACCACGCGGCCCTTCAAGGAGATGATCCACCGC
TTTTGGTACAATTATCGGCAGCGGAAGTCAATGGATTCCAAGGGCCAAAAGACGTACGCACCCAGCTTTA
TATGGGTGGAAATGTGGCCCTTGCAGGAGATGCCGCCAGAGCTTATGAAACCTGACCTGTTTACTTATCC
ATGCGAGATGAGCCTGATCTCCCAGAGCACACGCCTCAATAGTTATAGTATCGATACCGGTGGACGCACC
GGTGAATTCGATGAGGCCAGCACCACCGTGTCTAAGACCGAGACTTCTCAGGTGGCCCCTGCCTAATCTA
GAGGGCCCGTTTAAACCCGCTGATCAGCCTCGACTGTGCCTTCTAGTTGCCAGCCATCTGTTGTTTGCCC
CTCCCCCGTGCCTTCCTTGACCCTGGAAGGTGCCACTCCCACTGTCCTTTCCTAATAAAATGAGGAAATT
GCATCGCATTGTCTGAGTAGGTGTCATTCTATTCTGGGGGGTGGGGTGGGGCAGGACAGCAAGGGGGAGG
ATTGGGAAGACAATAGCAGGCATGCTGGGGATGCGGTGGGCTCTATGGCTTCTGAGGCGGAAAGAACCAG
CTGGGGCTCTAGGGGGTATCCCC
[124 nt withheld, positions 864-987]
C
[91 nt withheld, positions 989-1079]
A
[49 nt withheld, positions 1081-1129]
CCTTTGACGTTGGAGTCCACGTTCTTT
[37 nt withheld, positions 1157-1193]
ACCCTATCTCGGTCTATTCTTTTGATTTATAAGGGATTTTGCCGATTTCGGCCTATTGGTTAAAAAATGA
GCTGATTTAACAAAAATTTAACGCGAATTAATTCTGTGGAATGTGTGTCAGTTAGGGTGTGGAAAGTCCC
CAGGCTCCCCAGCAGGCAGAAGTATGCAAAGCATGCATCTCAATTAGTCAGCAACCAGGTGTGGAAAGTC
CCCAGGCTCCCCAGCAGGCAGAAGTATGCAAAGCATGCATCTCAATTAGTCAGCAACCATAGTCCCGCCC
CTAACTCCGCCCATCCCGCCCCTAACTCCGCCCAGTTCCGCCCATTCTCCGCCCCATGGCTGACTAATTT
TTTTTATTTATGCAGAGGCCGAGGCCGCCTCTGCCTCTGAGCTATTCCAGAAGTAGTGAGGAGGCTTTTT
TGGAGGCCTAGGCTTTTGCAAAAAGCTCCCGGGAGCTTGTATATCCATTTTCGGATCTGATCAAGAGACA
GGATGAGGATCGTTTCGCATGATTGAACAAGATGGATTGCACGCAGGTTCTCCGGCCGCTTGGGTGGAGA
GGCTATTCGGCTATGACTGGGCACAACAGACAATCGGCTGCTCTGATGCCGCCGTGTTCCGGCTGTCAGC
GCAGGGGCGCCCGGTTCTTTTTGTCAAGACCGACCTGTCCGGTGCCCTGAATGAACTGCAGGACGAGGCA
GCGCGGCTATCGTGGCTGGCCACGACGGGCGTTCCTTGCGCAGCTGTGCTCGACGTTGTCACTGAAGCGG
GAAGGGACTGGCTGCTATTGGGCGAAGTGCCGGGGCAGGATCTCCTGTCATCTCACCTTGCTCCTGCCGA
GAAAGTATCCATCATGGCTGATGCAATGCGGCGGCTGCATACGCTTGATCCGGCTACCTGCCCATTCGAC
CACCAAGCGAAACATCGCATCGAGCGAGCACGTACTCGGATGGAAGCCGGTCTTGTCGATCAGGATGATC
TGGACGAAGAGCATCAGGGGCTCGCGCCAGCCGAACTGTTCGCCAGGCTCAAGGCGCGCATGCCCGACGG
CGAGGATCTCGTCGTGACCCATGGCGATGCCTGCTTGCCGAATATCATGGTGGAAAATGGCCGCTTTTCT
GGATTCATCGACTGTGGCCGGCTGGGTGTGGCGGACCGCTATCAGGACATAGCGTTGGCTACCCGTGATA
TTGCTGAAGAGCTTGGCGGCGAATGGGCTGACCGCTTCCTCGTGCTTTACGGTATCGCCGCTCCCGATTC
GCAGCGCATCGCCTTCTATCGCCTTCTTGACGAGTTCTTCTGAGCGGGACTCTGGGGTTCGAAATGACCG
ACCAAGCGACGCCCAACCTGCCATCACGAGATTTCGATTCCACCGCCGCCTTCTATGAAAGGTTGGGCTT
CGGAATCGTTTTCCGGGACGCCGGCTGGATGATCCTCCAGCGCGGGGATCTCATGCTGGAGTTCTTCGCC
CACCCCAACTTGTTTATTGCAGCTTATAATGGTTACAAATAAAGCAATAGCATCACAAATTTCACAAATA
AAGCATTTTTTTCACTGCATTCTAGTTGTGGTTTGTCCAAACTCATCAATGTATCTTATCATGTCTGTAT
ACCGTCGACCTCTAGCTAGAGCTTGGCGTAATCATGGTCATAGCTGTTTCCTGTGTGAAATTGTTATCCG
CTCACAATTCCACACAACATACGAGCCGGAAGCATAAAGTGTAAAGCCTGGGGTGCCTAATGAGTGAGCT
AACTCACATTAATTGCGTTGCGCTCACTGCCCGCTTTCCAGTCGGGAAACCTGTCGTGCCAGCTGCATTA
ATGAATCGGCCAACGCGCGGGGAGAGGCGGTTTGCGTATTGGGCGCTCTTCCGCTTCCTCGCTCACTGAC
TCGCTGCGCTCGGTCGTTCGGCTGCGGCGAGCGGTATCAGCTCACTCAAAGGCGGTAATACGGTTATCCA
CAGAATCAGGGGATAACGCAGGAAAGAACATGTGAGCAAAAGGCCAGCAAAAGGCCAGGAACCGTAAAAA
GGCCGCGTTGCTGGCGTTTTTCCATAGGCTCCGCCCCCCTGACGAGCATCACAAAAATCGACGCTCAAGT
CAGAGGTGGCGAAACCCGACAGGACTATAAAGATACCAGGCGTTTCCCCCTGGAAGCTCCCTCGTGCGCT
CTCCTGTTCCGACCCTGCCGCTTACCGGATACCTGTCCGCCTTTCTCCCTTCGGGAAGCGTGGCGCTTTC
TCATAGCTCACGCTGTAGGTATCTCAGTTCGGTGTAGGTCGTTCGCTCCAAGCTGGGCTGTGTGCACGAA
CCCCCCGTTCAGCCCGACCGCTGCGCCTTATCCGGTAACTATCGTCTTGAGTCCAACCCGGTAAGACACG
ACTTATCGCCACTGGCAGCAGCCACTGGTAACAGGATTAGCAGAGCGAGGTATGTAGGCGGTGCTACAGA
GTTCTTGAAGTGGTGGCCTAACTACGGCTACACTAGAAGAACGGTATTTGGTATCTGCGCTCTGCTGAAG
CCAGTTACCTTCGGAAAAAGAGTTGGTAGCTCTTGATCCGGCAAACAAACCACCGCTGGTAGCGGTGGTT
TTTTTGTTTGCAAGCAGCAGATTACGCGCAGAAAAAAAGGATCTCAAGAAGATCCTTTGATCTTTTCTAC
GGGGTCTGACGCTCAGTGGAACGAAAACTCACGTTAAGGGATTTTGGTCATGAGATTATCAAAAAGGATC
TTCACCTAGATCCTTTTAAATTAAAAATGAAGTTTTAAATCAATCTAAAGTATATATGAGTAAACTTGGT
CTGACAGTTACCAATGCTTAATCAGTGAGGCACCTATCTCAGCGATCTGTCTATTTCGTTCATCCATAGT
TGCCTGACTCCCCGTCGTGTAGATAACTACGATACGGGAGGGCTTACCATCTGGCCCCAGTGCTGCAATG
ATACCGCGAGACCCACGCTCACCGGCTCCAGATTTATCAGCAATAAACCAGCCAGCCGGAAGGGCCGAGC
GCAGAAGTGGTCCTGCAACTTTATCCGCCTCCATCCAGTCTATTAATTGTTGCCGGGAAGCTAGAGTAAG
TAGTTCGCCAGTTAATAGTTTGCGCAACGTTGTTGCCATTGCTACAGGCATCGTGGTGTCACGCTCGTCG
TTTGGTATGGCTTCATTCAGCTCCGGTTCCCAACGATCAAGGCGAGTTACATGATCCCCCATGTTGTGCA
AAAAAGCGGTTAGCTCCTTCGGTCCTCCGATCGTTGTCAGAAGTAAGTTGGCCGCAGTGTTATCACTCAT
GGTTATGGCAGCACTGCATAATTCTCTTACTGTCATGCCATCCGTAAGATGCTTTTCTGTGACTGGTGAG
TACTCAACCAAGTCATTCTGAGAATAGTGTATGCGGCGACCGAGTTGCTCTTGCCCGGCGTCAATACGGG
ATAATACCGCGCCACATAGCAGAACTTTAAAAGTGCTCATCATTGGAAAACGTTCTTCGGGGCGAAAACT
CTCAAGGATCTTACCGCTGTTGAGATCCAGTTCGATGTAACCCACTCGTGCACCCAACTGATCTTCAGCA
TCTTTTACTTTCACCAGCGTTTCTGGGTGAGCAAAAACAGGAAGGCAAAATGCCGCAAAAAAGGGAATAA
GGGCGACACGGAAATGTTGAATACTCATACTCTTCCTTTTTCAATATTATTGAAGCATTTATCAGGGTTA
TTGTCTCATGAGCGGATACATATTTGAATGTATTTAGAAAAATAAACAAATAGGGGTTCCGCGCACATTT
CCCCGAAAAGTGCCACCTGACGTCGACGGATCGGGAGATCTCCCGATCCCCTATGGTGCACTCTCAGTAC
AATCTGCTCTGATGCCGCATAGTTAAGCCAGTATCTGCTCCCTGCTTGTGTGTTGGAGGTCGCTGAGTAG
TGCGCGAGCAAAATTTAAGCTACAACAAGGCAAGGCTTGACCGACATTTGCATGAAGAATCTGCTTAGGG
TTAGGCGTTTTGCGCTGCTTCGCGATGTACGGGCCAGATATACGCGTTGACATTGATTATTGACTAGTTA
TTAATAGTAATCAATTACGGGGTCATTAGTTCATAGCCCATATATGGAGTTCCGCGTTACATAACTTACG
GTAAATGGCCCGCCTGGCTGACCGCCCAACGACCCCCGCCCATTGACGTCAATAATGACGTATGTTCCCA
TAGTAACGCCAATAGGGACTTTCCATTGACGTCAATGGGTGGAGTATTTACGGTAAACTGCCCACTTGGC
AGTACATCAAGTGTATCATATGCCAAGTACGCCCCCTATTGACGTCAATGACGGTAAATGGCCCGCCTGG
CATTATGCCCAGTACATGACCTTATGGGACTTTCCTACTTGGCAGTACATCTACGTATTAGTCATCGCTA
TTACCATGGTGATGCGGTTTTGGCAGTACATCAATGGGCGTGGATAGCGGTTTGACTCACGGGGATTTCC
AAGTCTCCACCCCATTGACGTCAATGGGAGTTTGTTTTGGCACCAAAATCAACGGGACTTTCCAAAATGT
CGTAACAACTCCGCCCCATTGACGCAAATGGGCGGTAGGCGTGTACGGTGGGAGGTCTATATAAGCAGAG
CTCTCTGGCTAACTAGAGAACCCACTGCTTACTGGCTTATCGAAATTAATACGACTCACTATAGGGAGAC
CCAAGCTGGCTAGCGTTTAAACTTAAGCTTAGCGGCCGCGCCACCATGAAGACGATCATCGCCCTGAGCT
ACATCTTCTGCCTGGTATTCGCCGACTACAAGGACGATGATGACGCCAGCATCGATATGACATCAGGCTC
CGTGTTCTTCTACATCCTGATTTTCGGTAAGTATTTCAGCCACGGCGGCGGGCAGGACGTGAAGTGCAGC
CTCGGGTATTTTCCTTGTGGGAACATCACAAAGTGCCTCCCCCAGCTGCTGCACTGCAACGGAGTGGACG
ATTGCGGCAATCAGGCAGACGAAGACAATTGCGGTGACAATAATGGGTGGAGCTTGCAGTTTGATAAGTA
CTTCGCCAGCTACTATAAAATGACCTCACAATATCCTTTTGAGGCAGAGACACCCGAATGTCTGGTGGGC
AGCGTCCCGGTGCAGTGTCTGTGTCAGGGGCTCGAACTGGACTGCGATGAGACAAATCTGAGGGCTGTGC
CCTCTGTTAGTAGCAACGTCACTGCCATGTCCTTGCAATGGAACCTGATAAGAAAGCTGCCTCCCGACTG
CTTCAAGAACTACCACGACCTGCAGAAATTGTATCTCCAAAATAACAAAATAACCTCTATATCAATCTAT
GCCTTTAGAGGCCTCAATTCTTTGACGAAGCTCTATCTGAGCCATAATCGAATCACATTCCTCAAACCGG
GGGTGTTTGAGGATCTGCATCGCCTGGAATGGCTGATAATTGAAGATAACCATCTTTCTCGGATTAGCCC
GCCAACCTTTTATGGGCTTAATAGTCTGATTTTGCTCGTGCTGATGAATAACGTGCTTACTCGATTGCCT
GACAAGCCTTTGTGTCAGCACATGCCTCGCTTGCATTGGCTTGATCTGGAGGGAAACCATATTCACAACT
TGAGAAACCTCACCTTCATCTCCTGCAGCAACCTTACCGTGCTGGTCATGCGAAAGAACAAAATTAACCA
TCTCAACGAGAACACCTTCGCTCCACTCCAGAAACTCGATGAGCTGGACCTGGGGTCCAATAAGATAGAA
AACCTCCCCCCTCTGATTTTCAAAGATCTCAAGGAACTTTCCCAGCTGAATCTGTCCTACAATCCCATTC
AGAAAATTCAGGCCAATCAATTCGACTATCTGGTCAAGTTGAAGTCCCTGTCTCTGGAAGGGATTGAAAT
TTCTAACATCCAGCAGCGAATGTTCAGACCCCTGATGAACCTCAGTCACATCTATTTTAAGAAGTTCCAG
TACTGTGGATATGCCCCTCACGTGAGGTCATGCAAGCCTAACACCGACGGCATAAGCAGTCTGGAGAACC
TCCTGGCCTCCATCATCCAGAGAGTCTTTGTCTGGGTCGTGAGTGCCGTCACTTGCTTTGGAAACATATT
TGTTATATGTATGAGACCCTATATTAGGAGCGAGAATAAGCTGTACGCCATGAGTATTATCTCACTCTGT
TGCGCCGATTGCCTGATGGGAATATATCTTTTCGTGATCGGAGGCTTCGACCTGAAATTCAGGGGCGAGT
ATAATAAGCACGCCCAATTGTGGATGGAAAGTACGCATTGTCAGCTGGTGGGATCTCTGGCTATTTTGAG
CACAGAGGTGTCAGTCCTGCTGCTGACGTTCCTTACCTTGGAAAAGTACATTTGCATTGTGTATCCATTT
CGATGCGTCCGCCCAGGGAAGTGTAGAACAATCACAGTACTGATCCTCATATGGATCACTGGGTTTATTG
TCGCCTTCATCCCGCTGAGCAATAAAGAGTTCTTCAAGAATTATTACGGGACGAATGGCGTCTGTTTTCC
CTTGCATTCAGAAGACACAGAAAGCATCGGAGCACAGATCTATTCCGTGGCCATTTTCCTTGGGATCAAC
CTGGCCGCGTTCATAATTATCGTGTTCAGCTATGGGTC
